>Addgene plasmid #159851 | pCFJ2262A - [1-2] ENTR - Fluor - ce-mNeon (1 intron, syntrons(3), no_atg, no_stop) | addgene full sequence | sequence record 326618 | Addgene NGS Result
CTTTCCTGCGTTATCCCCTGATTCTGTGGATAACCGTATTACCGCCTTTGAGTGAGCTGATACCGCTCGC
CGCAGCCGAACGACCGAGCGCAGCGAGTCAGTGAGCGAGGAAGCGGAAGAGCGCCCAATACGCAAACCGC
CTCTCCCCGCGCGTTGGCCGATTCATTAATGCAGCTGGCACGACAGGTTTCCCGACTGGAAAGCGGGCAG
TGAGCGCAACGCAATTAATACGCGTACCGCTAGCCAGGAAGAGTTTGTAGAAACGCAAAAAGGCCATCCG
TCAGGATGGCCTTCTGCTTAGTTTGATGCCTGGCAGTTTATGGCGGGCGTCCTGCCCGCCACCCTCCGGG
CCGTTGCTTCACAACGTTCAAATCCGCTCCCGGCGGATTTGTCCTACTCAGGAGAGCGTTCACCGACAAA
CAACAGATAAAACGAAAGGCCCAGTCTTCCGACTGAGCCTTTCGTTTTATTTGATGCCTGGCAGTTCCCT
ACTCTCGCGTTAACGCTAGCATGGATGTTTTCCCAGTCACGACGTTGTAAAACGACGGCCAGTCTTAAGC
TCGGGCCCCAAATAATGATTTTATTTTGACTGATAGTGACCTGTTCGTTGCAACAAATTGATGAGCAATG
CTTTTTTATAATGCCAACTTTGTACAAAAAAGCAGGCTCGGCCGGCAGTACTAGCGGTGGCAGTGGAGGT
ACCGGCGGAAGCAGTTCCAAGGTAACACTTAGTTTTTGTTGCTCTGTTTAAAAATTAATTTTAAGGGAGA
GGAGGACAACATGGCCTCCCTCCCAGCCACCCACGAGCTCCACATCTTCGGCTCCATCAACGGAGTCGAC
TTCGACATGGTCGGACAAGGAACCGGAAACCCAAACGACGGATACGAGGAGCTCAACCTCAAGTCCACCA
AGGTAAGTTTTCTTGAGACCTTTACTAACTAACTAGGTCTCATAGATTTTCAGGGTGACCTCCAATTCTC
CCCATGGATACTCGTCCCACACATCGGATACGGATTCCACCAATACCTCCCATACCCAGACGGAATGTCC
CCATTCCAAGCCGCCATGGTCGACGGGTCCGGATACCAAGTCCACCGTACCATGCAATTCGAGGACGGAG
CCTCCCTCACCGTCAACTACCGTTACACCTACGAGGGATCGCACATCAAGGTAAGTTATGTAGAGACCTT
TACTAACTAACTAGGTCTCAAACATTTTCAGGGAGAGGCCCAAGTCAAGGGAACCGGATTCCCAGCCGAC
GGACCAGTCATGACCAACTCCCTCACCGCCGCCGACTGGTGCCGTTCCAAGAAGACCTACCCAAACGACA
AGACCATCATCTCCACCTTCAAGTGGTCCTACACCACCGGAAACGGAAAGCGTTACCGTTCCACCGCCCG
TACCACCTACACCTTCGCCAAGCCAATGGCCGCCAACTACCTCAAGGTAAGTTCTTTAGAGACCTTTACT
AACTAACTAGGTCTCAGTAATTTTCAGAACCAACCAATGTACGTCTTCCGTAAGACCGAGCTCAAGCACT
CCAAGACCGAGCTCAACTTCAAGGAGTGGCAAAAGGCCTTCACCGACGTCATGGGAATGGACGAGCTCTA
CAAGGGTGGCACAGGAGGAACGGGCGGTAGTGGAGGCACTGGTGCCGGCAACCCAGCTTTCTTGTACAAA
GTTGGCATTATAAGAAAGCATTGCTTATCAATTTGTTGCAACGAACAGGTCACTATCAGTCAAAATAAAA
TCATTATTTGCCATCCAGCTGATATCCCCTATAGTGAGTCGTATTACATGGTCATAGCTGTTTCCTGGCA
GCTCTGGCCCGTGTCTCAAAATCTCTGATGTTACATTGCACAAGATAAAAATATATCATCATGAACAATA
AAACTGTCTGCTTACATAAACAGTAATACAAGGGGTGTTATGAGCCATATTCAACGGGAAACGTCGAGGC
CGCGATTAAATTCCAACATGGATGCTGATTTATATGGGTATAAATGGGCTCGCGATAATGTCGGGCAATC
AGGTGCGACAATCTATCGCTTGTATGGGAAGCCCGATGCGCCAGAGTTGTTTCTGAAACATGGCAAAGGT
AGCGTTGCCAATGATGTTACAGATGAGATGGTCAGACTAAACTGGCTGACGGAATTTATGCCTCTTCCGA
CCATCAAGCATTTTATCCGTACTCCTGATGATGCATGGTTACTCACCACTGCGATCCCCGGAAAAACAGC
ATTCCAGGTATTAGAAGAATATCCTGATTCAGGTGAAAATATTGTTGATGCGCTGGCAGTGTTCCTGCGC
CGGTTGCATTCGATTCCTGTTTGTAATTGTCCTTTTAACAGCGATCGCGTATTTCGCCTCGCTCAGGCGC
AATCACGAATGAATAACGGTTTGGTTGATGCGAGTGATTTTGATGACGAGCGTAATGGCTGGCCTGTTGA
ACAAGTCTGGAAAGAAATGCATAAACTTTTGCCATTCTCACCGGATTCAGTCGTCACTCATGGTGATTTC
TCACTTGATAACCTTATTTTTGACGAGGGGAAATTAATAGGTTGTATTGATGTTGGACGAGTCGGAATCG
CAGACCGATACCAGGATCTTGCCATCCTATGGAACTGCCTCGGTGAGTTTTCTCCTTCATTACAGAAACG
GCTTTTTCAAAAATATGGTATTGATAATCCTGATATGAATAAATTGCAGTTTCATTTGATGCTCGATGAG
TTTTTCTAATCAGAATTGGTTAATTGGTTGTAACACTGGCAGAGCATTACGCTGACTTGACGGGACGGCG
CAAGCTCATGACCAAAATCCCTTAACGTGAGTTACGCGTCGTTCCACTGAGCGTCAGACCCCGTAGAAAA
GATCAAAGGATCTTCTTGAGATCCTTTTTTTCTGCGCGTAATCTGCTGCTTGCAAACAAAAAAACCACCG
CTACCAGCGGTGGTTTGTTTGCCGGATCAAGAGCTACCAACTCTTTTTCCGAAGGTAACTGGCTTCAGCA
GAGCGCAGATACCAAATACTGTTCTTCTAGTGTAGCCGTAGTTAGGCCACCACTTCAAGAACTCTGTAGC
ACCGCCTACATACCTCGCTCTGCTAATCCTGTTACCAGTGGCTGCTGCCAGTGGCGATAAGTCGTGTCTT
ACCGGGTTGGACTCAAGACGATAGTTACCGGATAAGGCGCAGCGGTCGGGCTGAACGGGGGGTTCGTGCA
CACAGCCCAGCTTGGAGCGAACGACCTACACCGAACTGAGATACCTACAGCGTGAGCTATGAGAAAGCGC
CACGCTTCCCGAAGGGAGAAAGGCGGACAGGTATCCGGTAAGCGGCAGGGTCGGAACAGGAGAGCGCACG
AGGGAGCTTCCAGGGGGAAACGCCTGGTATCTTTATAGTCCTGTCGGGTTTCGCCACCTCTGACTTGAGC
GTCGATTTTTGTGATGCTCGTCAGGGGGGCGGAGCCTATGGAAAAACGCCAGCAACGCGGCCTTTTTACG
GTTCCTGGCCTTTTGCTGGCCTTTTGCTCACATGTT
Features (pLannotate 1.2.2; 10 found; start..end, strand, type, name):
    121..213     +  CDS            lacI (fragment): lac repressor; lacI; The lac repressor binds to the lac operator to inhibit transcription in E. coli. This inhibition can be relieved by adding lactose or isopropyl-β-D-thiogalactopyranoside (IPTG).
    268..295     -  terminator     rrnB T2 terminator: transcription terminator T2 from the E. coli rrnB gene
    427..470     +  terminator     rrnB T1 terminator: Escherichia coli rrnB; transcription terminator T1 from the E. coli rrnB gene
    517..553     -  CDS            lacZα (fragment): LacZα fragment of β-galactosidase; lacZ fragment
    569..668     +  protein_bind   attL1: mutant version of attL; recombination site for the Gateway® LR reaction LR Clonase™
    763..1614    +  CDS            mNeonGreen: mNeonGreen is a basic (constitutively fluorescent) green/yellow fluorescent protein published in 2013, derived from Branchiostoma lanceolatum. It is reported to be a very rapidly-maturing monomer with moderate acid sensitivity.
   1661..1760    -  protein_bind   attL2: mutant version of attL; recombination site for the Gateway® LR reaction LR Clonase™
   1778..1796    -  promoter       T7 promoter: promoter for bacteriophage T7 RNA polymerase
   1930..2739    +  CDS            KanR: aminoglycoside phosphotransferase; aph(3')-Ia; confers resistance to kanamycin in bacteria or G418 (Geneticin®) in eukaryotes
   2886..3474    +  rep_origin     ori: high-copy-number ColE1/pMB1/pBR322/pUC origin of replication
