[The description below was written by a language model from this plasmid's Addgene catalogue record and pLannotate feature annotations shown in this document.]
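Description:
pCFJ2262A is a Gateway entry clone built on the pDONR221 backbone, intended as a building block for assembling C. elegans expression constructs rather than as an expression plasmid in its own right. It is a small (about 3.5 kb) high-copy plasmid maintained in E. coli through a ColE1/pUC-type origin and selected with kanamycin via the KanR aminoglycoside phosphotransferase gene. The backbone also carries the rrnB T1 and T2 terminators upstream of the cloning region, which insulate the insert from read-through transcription in bacteria, a T7 promoter beyond the attL2 site, and short lacI and lacZα remnants that have no functional role.

The payload is a worm-adapted coding sequence for the green/yellow monomeric fluorescent protein mNeonGreen, flanked by attL1 and attL2 sites. This places it in the [1-2], or middle, slot of a three-fragment Gateway scheme, so that an LR reaction joins it with a separate promoter entry clone and a 3' entry clone into a destination vector. No promoter or 3' UTR for worm expression is annotated within the entry clone itself. According to the name, the fluorophore contains one intron and three "syntrons" (presumably synthetic introns, although the record does not define the term) and lacks both a start codon and a stop codon, a design that suits in-frame fusion with sequences supplied by neighbouring fragments. The associated work concerns engineering rules that reduce germline silencing of transgenes carried on simple extrachromosomal arrays, and the plasmid belongs to that fluorophore toolkit for C. elegans transgene expression.
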