Addgene plasmid #159851: pCFJ2262A - [1-2] ENTR - Fluor - ce-mNeon (1 intron, syntrons(3), no_atg, no_stop)
Purpose: Three-fragment Gateway compatible flourophore for expression in C. elegans
Depositing lab: Christian Froekjaer-Jensen. Depositing organization: King Abdullah University of Science and Technology (KAUST). Publication: Engineering rules that minimize germline silencing of transgenes in simple extrachromosomal arrays in C. elegans. Aljohani MD, El Mouridi S, Priyadarshini M, Vargas-Velazquez AM, Frokjaer-Jensen C. Nat Commun. 2020 Dec 9;11(1):6300. doi: 10.1038/s41467-020-19898-0. PubMed 33298957.
Backbone
  Vector backbone: pDONR221
  Vector type: Worm Expression
Growth in bacteria
  Bacterial resistance: Kanamycin, 50 μg/mL
  Growth temperature: 37°C
  Growth strain: DH5alpha
  Copy number: High Copy
Gene/Insert
  Gene/Insert name: [1-2] ENTR - Fluor - ce-mNeon (1 intron, syntrons(3), no_atg, no_stop)
  Species: C. elegans (nematode)
  Mutation: Not applicable
  Cloning method: Gateway Cloning
Terms and licenses: Academic/Nonprofit Terms; Industry Terms: Not Available to Industry
Depositor comments: See www.wormbuilder.org for more information.
How to cite: pCFJ2262A - [1-2] ENTR - Fluor - ce-mNeon (1 intron, syntrons(3), no_atg, no_stop) was a gift from Christian Froekjaer-Jensen (Addgene plasmid # 159851 ; http://n2t.net/addgene:159851 ; RRID:Addgene_159851)
